>Addgene plasmid #77500 | MUSK gRNA (BRDN0001148371) | addgene full sequence | sequence record 187884 | Addgene Assembled Sequence
CCCGGGTGCAAAGATGGATAAAGTTTTAAACAGAGAGGAATCTTTGCAGCTAATGGACCTTCTAGGTCTT
GAAAGGAGTGGGAATTGGCTCCGGTGCCCGTCAGTGGGCAGAGCGCACATCGCCCACAGTCCCCGAGAAG
TTGGGGGGAGGGGTCGGCAATTGATCCGGTGCCTAGAGAAGGTGGCGCGGGGTAAACTGGGAAAGTGATG
TCGTGTACTGGCTCCGCCTTTTTCCCGAGGGTGGGGGAGAACCGTATATAAGTGCAGTAGTCGCCGTGAA
CGTTCTTTTTCGCAACGGGTTTGCCGCCAGAACACAGGTAAGTGCCGTGTGTGGTTCCCGCGGGCCTGGC
CTCTTTACGGGTTATGGCCCTTGCGTGCCTTGAATTACTTCCACCTGGCTGCAGTACGTGATTCTTGATC
CCGAGCTTCGGGTTGGAAGTGGGTGGGAGAGTTCGAGGCCTTGCGCTTAAGGAGCCCCTTCGCCTCGTGC
TTGAGTTGAGGCCTGGCCTGGGCGCTGGGGCCGCCGCGTGCGAATCTGGTGGCACCTTCGCGCCTGTCTC
GCTGCTTTCGATAAGTCTCTAGCCATTTAAAATTTTTGATGACCTGCTGCGACGCTTTTTTTCTGGCAAG
ATAGTCTTGTAAATGCGGGCCAAGATCTGCACACTGGTATTTCGGTTTTTGGGGCCGCGGGCGGCGACGG
GGCCCGTGCGTCCCAGCGCACATGTTCGGCGAGGCGGGGCCTGCGAGCGCGGCCACCGAGAATCGGACGG
GGGTAGTCTCAAGCTGGCCGGCCTGCTCTGGTGCCTGGCCTCGCGCCGCCGTGTATCGCCCCGCCCTGGG
CGGCAAGGCTGGCCCGGTCGGCACCAGTTGCGTGAGCGGAAAGATGGCCGCTTCCCGGCCCTGCTGCAGG
GAGCTCAAAATGGAGGACGCGGCGCTCGGGAGAGCGGGCGGGTGAGTCACCCACACAAAGGAAAAGGGCC
TTTCCGTCCTCAGCCGTCGCTTCATGTGACTCCACGGAGTACCGGGCGCCGTCCAGGCACCTCGATTAGT
TCTCGAGCTTTTGGAGTACGTCGTCTTTAGGTTGGGGGGAGGGGTTTTATGCGATGGAGTTTCCCCACAC
TGAGTGGGTGGAGACTGAAGTTAGGCCAGCTTGGCACTTGATGTAATTCTCCTTGGAATTTGCCCTTTTT
GAGTTTGGATCTTGGTTCATTCTCAAGCCTCAGACAGTGGTTCAAAGTTTTTTTCTTCCATTTCAGGTGT
CGTGACGTACGGCCACCATGACCGAGTACAAGCCCACGGTGCGCCTCGCCACCCGCGACGACGTCCCCAG
GGCCGTACGCACCCTCGCCGCCGCGTTCGCCGACTACCCCGCCACGCGCCACACCGTCGATCCGGACCGC
CACATCGAGCGGGTCACCGAGCTGCAAGAACTCTTCCTCACGCGCGTCGGGCTCGACATCGGCAAGGTGT
GGGTCGCGGACGACGGCGCCGCCGTGGCGGTCTGGACCACGCCGGAGAGCGTCGAAGCGGGGGCGGTGTT
CGCCGAGATCGGCCCGCGCATGGCCGAGTTGAGCGGTTCCCGGCTGGCCGCGCAGCAACAGATGGAAGGC
CTCCTGGCGCCGCACCGGCCCAAGGAGCCCGCGTGGTTCCTGGCCACCGTCGGAGTCTCGCCCGACCACC
AGGGCAAGGGTCTGGGCAGCGCCGTCGTGCTCCCCGGAGTGGAGGCGGCCGAGCGCGCCGGGGTGCCCGC
CTTCCTGGAGACCTCCGCGCCCCGCAACCTCCCCTTCTACGAGCGGCTCGGCTTCACCGTCACCGCCGAC
GTCGAGGTGCCCGAAGGACCGCGCACCTGGTGCATGACCCGCAAGCCCGGTGCCTGAACGCGTTAAGTCG
ACAATCAACCTCTGGATTACAAAATTTGTGAAAGATTGACTGGTATTCTTAACTATGTTGCTCCTTTTAC
GCTATGTGGATACGCTGCTTTAATGCCTTTGTATCATGCTATTGCTTCCCGTATGGCTTTCATTTTCTCC
TCCTTGTATAAATCCTGGTTGCTGTCTCTTTATGAGGAGTTGTGGCCCGTTGTCAGGCAACGTGGCGTGG
TGTGCACTGTGTTTGCTGACGCAACCCCCACTGGTTGGGGCATTGCCACCACCTGTCAGCTCCTTTCCGG
GACTTTCGCTTTCCCCCTCCCTATTGCCACGGCGGAACTCATCGCCGCCTGCCTTGCCCGCTGCTGGACA
GGGGCTCGGCTGTTGGGCACTGACAATTCCGTGGTGTTGTCGGGGAAATCATCGTCCTTTCCTTGGCTGC
TCGCCTGTGTTGCCACCTGGATTCTGCGCGGGACGTCCTTCTGCTACGTCCCTTCGGCCCTCAATCCAGC
GGACCTTCCTTCCCGCGGCCTGCTGCCGGCTCTGCGGCCTCTTCCGCGTCTTCGCCTTCGCCCTCAGACG
AGTCGGATCTCCCTTTGGGCCGCCTCCCCGCGTCGACTTTAAGACCAATGACTTACAAGGCAGCTGTAGA
TCTTAGCCACTTTTTAAAAGAAAAGGGGGGACTGGAAGGGCTAATTCACTCCCAACGAAGACAAGATCTG
CTTTTTGCTTGTACTGGGTCTCTCTGGTTAGACCAGATCTGAGCCTGGGAGCTCTCTGGCTAACTAGGGA
ACCCACTGCTTAAGCCTCAATAAAGCTTGCCTTGAGTGCTTCAAGTAGTGTGTGCCCGTCTGTTGTGTGA
CTCTGGTAACTAGAGATCCCTCAGACCCTTTTAGTCAGTGTGGAAAATCTCTAGCAGTACGTATAGTAGT
TCATGTCATCTTATTATTCAGTATTTATAACTTGCAAAGAAATGAATATCAGAGAGTGAGAGGAACTTGT
TTATTGCAGCTTATAATGGTTACAAATAAAGCAATAGCATCACAAATTTCACAAATAAAGCATTTTTTTC
ACTGCATTCTAGTTGTGGTTTGTCCAAACTCATCAATGTATCTTATCATGTCTGGCTCTAGCTATCCCGC
CCCTAACTCCGCCCATCCCGCCCCTAACTCCGCCCAGTTCCGCCCATTCTCCGCCCCATGGCTGACTAAT
TTTTTTTATTTATGCAGAGGCCGAGGCCGCCTCGGCCTCTGAGCTATTCCAGAAGTAGTGAGGAGGCTTT
TTTGGAGGCCTAGGGACGTACCCAATTCGCCCTATAGTGAGTCGTATTACGCGCGCTCACTGGCCGTCGT
TTTACAACGTCGTGACTGGGAAAACCCTGGCGTTACCCAACTTAATCGCCTTGCAGCACATCCCCCTTTC
GCCAGCTGGCGTAATAGCGAAGAGGCCCGCACCGATCGCCCTTCCCAACAGTTGCGCAGCCTGAATGGCG
AATGGG
[124 nt withheld, positions 3367-3490]
C
[91 nt withheld, positions 3492-3582]
A
[49 nt withheld, positions 3584-3632]
CCTTTGACGTTGGAGTCCACGTTCTTT
[37 nt withheld, positions 3660-3696]
ACCCTATCTCGGTCTATTCTTTTGATTTATAAGGGATTTTGCCGATTTCGGCCTATTGGTTAAAAAATGA
GCTGATTTAACAAAAATTTAACGCGAATTTTAACAAAATATTAACGCTTACAATTTAGGTGGCACTTTTC
GGGGAAATGTGCGCGGAACCCCTATTTGTTTATTTTTCTAAATACATTCAAATATGTATCCGCTCATGAG
ACAATAACCCTGATAAATGCTTCAATAATATTGAAAAAGGAAGAGTATGAGTATTCAACATTTCCGTGTC
GCCCTTATTCCCTTTTTTGCGGCATTTTGCCTTCCTGTTTTTGCTCACCCAGAAACGCTGGTGAAAGTAA
AAGATGCTGAAGATCAGTTGGGTGCACGAGTGGGTTACATCGAACTGGATCTCAACAGCGGTAAGATCCT
TGAGAGTTTTCGCCCCGAAGAACGTTTTCCAATGATGAGCACTTTTAAAGTTCTGCTATGTGGCGCGGTA
TTATCCCGTATTGACGCCGGGCAAGAGCAACTCGGTCGCCGCATACACTATTCTCAGAATGACTTGGTTG
AGTACTCACCAGTCACAGAAAAGCATCTTACGGATGGCATGACAGTAAGAGAATTATGCAGTGCTGCCAT
AACCATGAGTGATAACACTGCGGCCAACTTACTTCTGACAACGATCGGAGGACCGAAGGAGCTAACCGCT
TTTTTGCACAACATGGGGGATCATGTAACTCGCCTTGATCGTTGGGAACCGGAGCTGAATGAAGCCATAC
CAAACGACGAGCGTGACACCACGATGCCTGTAGCAATGGCAACAACGTTGCGCAAACTATTAACTGGCGA
ACTACTTACTCTAGCTTCCCGGCAACAATTAATAGACTGGATGGAGGCGGATAAAGTTGCAGGACCACTT
CTGCGCTCGGCCCTTCCGGCTGGCTGGTTTATTGCTGATAAATCTGGAGCCGGTGAGCGTGGGTCTCGCG
GTATCATTGCAGCACTGGGGCCAGATGGTAAGCCCTCCCGTATCGTAGTTATCTACACGACGGGGAGTCA
GGCAACTATGGATGAACGAAATAGACAGATCGCTGAGATAGGTGCCTCACTGATTAAGCATTGGTAACTG
TCAGACCAAGTTTACTCATATATACTTTAGATTGATTTAAAACTTCATTTTTAATTTAAAAGGATCTAGG
TGAAGATCCTTTTTGATAATCTCATGACCAAAATCCCTTAACGTGAGTTTTCGTTCCACTGAGCGTCAGA
CCCCGTAGAAAAGATCAAAGGATCTTCTTGAGATCCTTTTTTTCTGCGCGTAATCTGCTGCTTGCAAACA
AAAAAACCACCGCTACCAGCGGTGGTTTGTTTGCCGGATCAAGAGCTACCAACTCTTTTTCCGAAGGTAA
CTGGCTTCAGCAGAGCGCAGATACCAAATACTGTTCTTCTAGTGTAGCCGTAGTTAGGCCACCACTTCAA
GAACTCTGTAGCACCGCCTACATACCTCGCTCTGCTAATCCTGTTACCAGTGGCTGCTGCCAGTGGCGAT
AAGTCGTGTCTTACCGGGTTGGACTCAAGACGATAGTTACCGGATAAGGCGCAGCGGTCGGGCTGAACGG
GGGGTTCGTGCACACAGCCCAGCTTGGAGCGAACGACCTACACCGAACTGAGATACCTACAGCGTGAGCT
ATGAGAAAGCGCCACGCTTCCCGAAGGGAGAAAGGCGGACAGGTATCCGGTAAGCGGCAGGGTCGGAACA
GGAGAGCGCACGAGGGAGCTTCCAGGGGGAAACGCCTGGTATCTTTATAGTCCTGTCGGGTTTCGCCACC
TCTGACTTGAGCGTCGATTTTTGTGATGCTCGTCAGGGGGGCGGAGCCTATGGAAAAACGCCAGCAACGC
GGCCTTTTTACGGTTCCTGGCCTTTTGCTGGCCTTTTGCTCACATGTTCTTTCCTGCGTTATCCCCTGAT
TCTGTGGATAACCGTATTACCGCCTTTGAGTGAGCTGATACCGCTCGCCGCAGCCGAACGACCGAGCGCA
GCGAGTCAGTGAGCGAGGAAGCGGAAGAGCGCCCAATACGCAAACCGCCTCTCCCCGCGCGTTGGCCGAT
TCATTAATGCAGCTGGCACGACAGGTTTCCCGACTGGAAAGCGGGCAGTGAGCGCAACGCAATTAATGTG
AGTTAGCTCACTCATTAGGCACCCCAGGCTTTACACTTTATGCTTCCGGCTCGTATGTTGTGTGGAATTG
TGAGCGGATAACAATTTCACACAGGAAACAGCTATGACCATGATTACGCCAAGCGCGCAATTAACCCTCA
CTAAAGGGAACAAAAGCTGGAGCTGCAAGCTTAATGTAGTCTTATGCAATACTCTTGTAGTCTTGCAACA
TGGTAACGATGAGTTAGCAACATGCCTTACAAGGAGAGAAAAAGCACCGTGCATGCCGATTGGTGGAAGT
AAGGTGGTACGATCGTGCCTTATTAGGAAGGCAACAGACGGGTCTGACATGGATTGGACGAACCACTGAA
TTGCCGCATTGCAGAGATATTGTATTTAAGTGCCTAGCTCGATACATAAACGGGTCTCTCTGGTTAGACC
AGATCTGAGCCTGGGAGCTCTCTGGCTAACTAGGGAACCCACTGCTTAAGCCTCAATAAAGCTTGCCTTG
AGTGCTTCAAGTAGTGTGTGCCCGTCTGTTGTGTGACTCTGGTAACTAGAGATCCCTCAGACCCTTTTAG
TCAGTGTGGAAAATCTCTAGCAGTGGCGCCCGAACAGGGACTTGAAAGCGAAAGGGAAACCAGAGGAGCT
CTCTCGACGCAGGACTCGGCTTGCTGAAGCGCGCACGGCAAGAGGCGAGGGGCGGCGACTGGTGAGTACG
CCAAAAATTTTGACTAGCGGAGGCTAGAAGGAGAGAGATGGGTGCGAGAGCGTCAGTATTAAGCGGGGGA
GAATTAGATCGCGATGGGAAAAAATTCGGTTAAGGCCAGGGGGAAAGAAAAAATATAAATTAAAACATAT
AGTATGGGCAAGCAGGGAGCTAGAACGATTCGCAGTTAATCCTGGCCTGTTAGAAACATCAGAAGGCTGT
AGACAAATACTGGGACAGCTACAACCATCCCTTCAGACAGGATCAGAAGAACTTAGATCATTATATAATA
CAGTAGCAACCCTCTATTGTGTGCATCAAAGGATAGAGATAAAAGACACCAAGGAAGCTTTAGACAAGAT
AGAGGAAGAGCAAAACAAAAGTAAGACCACCGCACAGCAAGCGGCCGCTGATCTTCAGACCTGGAGGAGG
AGATATGAGGGACAATTGGAGAAGTGAATTATATAAATATAAAGTAGTAAAAATTGAACCATTAGGAGTA
GCACCCACCAAGGCAAAGAGAAGAGTGGTGCAGAGAGAAAAAAGAGCAGTGGGAATAGGAGCTTTGTTCC
TTGGGTTCTTGGGAGCAGCAGGAAGCACTATGGGCGCAGCGTCAATGACGCTGACGGTACAGGCCAGACA
ATTATTGTCTGGTATAGTGCAGCAGCAGAACAATTTGCTGAGGGCTATTGAGGCGCAACAGCATCTGTTG
CAACTCACAGTCTGGGGCATCAAGCAGCTCCAGGCAAGAATCCTGGCTGTGGAAAGATACCTAAAGGATC
AACAGCTCCTGGGGATTTGGGGTTGCTCTGGAAAACTCATTTGCACCACTGCTGTGCCTTGGAATGCTAG
TTGGAGTAATAAATCTCTGGAACAGATTTGGAATCACACGACCTGGATGGAGTGGGACAGAGAAATTAAC
AATTACACAAGCTTAATACACTCCTTAATTGAAGAATCGCAAAACCAGCAAGAAAAGAATGAACAAGAAT
TATTGGAATTAGATAAATGGGCAAGTTTGTGGAATTGGTTTAACATAACAAATTGGCTGTGGTATATAAA
ATTATTCATAATGATAGTAGGAGGCTTGGTAGGTTTAAGAATAGTTTTTGCTGTACTTTCTATAGTGAAT
AGAGTTAGGCAGGGATATTCACCATTATCGTTTCAGACCCACCTCCCAACCCCGAGGGGACCCAGAGAGG
GCCTATTTCCCATGATTCCTTCATATTTGCATATACGATACAAGGCTGTTAGAGAGATAATTAGAATTAA
TTTGACTGTAAACACAAAGATATTAGTACAAAATACGTGACGTAGAAAGTAATAATTTCTTGGGTAGTTT
GCAGTTTTAAAATTATGTTTTAAAATGGACTATCATATGCTTACCGTAACTTGAAAGTATTTCGATTTCT
TGGCTTTATATATCTTGTGGAAAGGACGAAACACCGTACCCATTGTAGTACATGGTGTTTTAGAGCTAGA
AATAGCAAGTTAAAATAAGGCTAGTCCGTTATCAACTTGAAAAAGTGGCACCGAGTCGGTGCTTTTTTAA
GCTTGGCGTAACTAGATCTTGAGACAAATGGCAGTATTCATCCACAATTTTAAAAGAAAAGGGGGGATTG
GGGGGTACAGTGCAGGGGAAAGAATAGTAGACATAATAGCAACAGACATACAAACTAAAGAATTACAAAA
ACAAATTACAAAAATTCAAAATTTTCGGGTTTATTACAGGGACAGCAGAGATCCACTTTGGCGCCGGCTC
GAGGGGG
Features (pLannotate 1.2.2; 29 found; start..end, strand, type, name):
     14..80      +  CDS            small t antigen (fragment): SV40 (simian virus 40) small t antigen
    106..317     +  promoter       EF-1α core promoter: core promoter for human elongation factor EF-1α
    318..1256    +  intron         EF-1α intron A: intron upstream of the start codon of human EF-1α
   1278..1877    +  CDS            PuroR (fragment): puromycin N-acetyltransferase; pac from Streptomyces; confers resistance to puromycin
   1893..2481    +  misc_feature   WPRE: woodchuck hepatitis virus posttranscriptional regulatory element
   2532..2551    +  misc_feature   cPPT/CTS (fragment): central polypurine tract and central termination sequence of HIV-1
   2553..2786    +  LTR            3' LTR (ΔU3): self-inactivating 3' long terminal repeat (LTR) from HIV-1
   2864..2985    +  polyA_signal   SV40 poly(A) signal: SV40 polyadenylation signal
   3025..3160    +  rep_origin     SV40 ori: SV40 origin of replication
   3181..3199    -  promoter       T7 promoter: promoter for bacteriophage T7 RNA polymerase
   3207..3362    +  CDS            lacZα (fragment): LacZα fragment of β-galactosidase; lacZ fragment
   3367..3795    +  rep_origin     f1 ori (sequence partly withheld): f1 bacteriophage origin of replication; arrow indicates direction of (+) strand synthesis
   3848..3952    +  promoter       AmpR promoter: bla
   3953..4813    +  CDS            AmpR: β-lactamase; bla; confers resistance to ampicillin, carbenicillin, and related antibiotics
   4984..5572    +  rep_origin     ori: high-copy-number ColE1/pMB1/pBR322/pUC origin of replication
   5755..5847    +  CDS            lacI (fragment): lac repressor; lacI; The lac repressor binds to the lac operator to inhibit transcription in E. coli. This inhibition can be relieved by adding lactose or isopropyl-β-D-thiogalactopyranoside (IPTG).
   5860..5881    +  protein_bind   CAP binding site: CAP binding activates transcription in the presence of cAMP. E. coli catabolite activator protein
   5896..5926    +  promoter       lac promoter: promoter for the E. coli lac operon
   5934..5950    +  protein_bind   lac operator: The lac repressor binds to the lac operator to inhibit transcription in E. coli. This inhibition can be relieved by adding lactose or isopropyl-β-D-thiogalactopyranoside (IPTG). lac repressor encoded by lacI
   5995..6013    +  promoter       T3 promoter: promoter for bacteriophage T3 RNA polymerase
   6041..6267    +  promoter       RSV promoter: Rous sarcoma virus enhancer/promoter
   6268..6448    +  LTR            5' LTR (truncated): truncated 5' long terminal repeat (LTR) from HIV-1
   6495..6620    +  misc_feature   HIV-1 Ψ: packaging signal of human immunodeficiency virus type 1
   6604..6967    +  CDS            HIV-1 gag (fragment): gag protein from human immunodeficiency virus 1; gag
   7113..7346    +  misc_feature   RRE: The Rev response element (RRE) of HIV-1 allows for Rev-dependent mRNA export from the nucleus to the cytoplasm.
   7723..7749    +  CDS            Rev (fragment): human immunodeficiency virus 1 (HIV-1) Rev protein; rev; enhances nuclear export of unspliced and incompletely spliced viral mRNAs
   7753..7993    +  promoter       U6 promoter: RNA polymerase III promoter for human U6 snRNA
   8023..8098    +  misc_RNA       gRNA scaffold: guide RNA scaffold for the Streptococcus pyogenes CRISPR/Cas9 system
   8154..8271    +  misc_feature   cPPT/CTS: central polypurine tract and central termination sequence of HIV-1
