[The description below was written by a language model from this plasmid's Addgene catalogue record and pLannotate feature annotations shown in this document.]
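Description:
MUSK gRNA (BRDN0001148371) is a third-generation lentiviral CRISPR guide plasmid built on the lentiGuide-Puro backbone, carrying a single guide RNA directed against human MUSK. The assembled sequence is 8,323 nt. In bacteria it is maintained as a high-copy plasmid through a ColE1/pUC-type origin and selected with ampicillin via the β-lactamase gene. An f1 origin, an SV40 origin and poly(A) signal, T7 and T3 promoters, and lac-derived remnants are also annotated in the backbone.

The lentiviral transfer cassette begins with an RSV promoter fused to a truncated HIV-1 5' LTR, which drives Tat-independent production of the genomic RNA. This is followed by the Ψ packaging signal with a partial gag sequence and the Rev response element for Rev-dependent nuclear export. Downstream, the human U6 RNA polymerase III promoter transcribes the MUSK-targeting spacer joined to the Streptococcus pyogenes Cas9 guide scaffold. A cPPT/CTS element, which aids nuclear import of the proviral DNA, follows. A separate EF-1α core promoter with its intron A then expresses puromycin N-acetyltransferase so that transduced mammalian cells can be selected. A WPRE enhances transcript expression, and the self-inactivating ΔU3 3' LTR closes the cassette.

The guide was designed against three MUSK reference transcripts. The plasmid is one member of a human kinome guide collection made with optimized sgRNA design rules. It does not encode Cas9, so it is intended for use with a separate Cas9 lentivirus or in cells that already express Cas9, typically to knock out MUSK.
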