Addgene plasmid #77500: MUSK gRNA (BRDN0001148371)
Purpose: 3rd generation lentiviral gRNA plasmid targeting human MUSK
Depositing lab: John Doench & David Root. Depositing organization: Broad Institute. Publication: Optimized sgRNA design to maximize activity and minimize off-target effects of CRISPR-Cas9. Doench JG, Fusi N, Sullender M, Hegde M, Vaimberg EW, Donovan KF, Smith I, Tothova Z, Wilen C, Orchard R, Virgin HW, Listgarten J, Root DE. Nat Biotechnol. 2016 Jan 18. doi: 10.1038/nbt.3437. PubMed 26780180.
Backbone
  Vector backbone: lentiGuide-Puro
  Backbone manufacturer: Zhang Lab (Addgene plasmid # 52963)
  Vector type: Mammalian Expression, Lentiviral, CRISPR
  Selectable markers: Puromycin
Growth in bacteria
  Bacterial resistance: Ampicillin, 100 μg/mL
  Growth temperature: 37°C
  Growth strain: DH5alpha
  Copy number: High Copy
Gene/Insert
  Gene/Insert name: MUSK (alt names: MUSK; NM_001166280.1)
  gRNA/shRNA sequence: TACCCATTGTAGTACATGGT
  Species: H. sapiens (human)
  Entrez Gene: MUSK (a.k.a. CMS9, FADS, FADS1)
  Promoter: hU6
  Cloning method: Unknown
  Sequencing primers: 5′ U6-F; 3′ pS2-R
Terms and licenses: Academic/Nonprofit Terms; Industry Terms: Not Available to Industry
Depositor comments: The gRNA was designed to target the following Genbank reference sequence(s): NM_001166280.1,NM_001166281.1,NM_005592.3. Note that this plasmid does NOT contain Cas9. It should be used in conjunction with lentiCas9-Blast (Addgene #52962) or otherwise with cell lines already expressing Cas9. Browse the full kinome gRNA library at http://www.addgene.org/pooled-library/broadgpp-human-kinome/ or visit http://www.broadinstitute.org/rnai/public/ for detailed protocols and information.
How to cite: MUSK gRNA (BRDN0001148371) was a gift from John Doench & David Root (Addgene plasmid # 77500 ; http://n2t.net/addgene:77500 ; RRID:Addgene_77500)
