>Addgene plasmid #77500 | MUSK gRNA (BRDN0001148371) | depositor partial sequence | sequence record 144960 | Target Sequence
TACCCATTGTAGTACATGGT
