>Addgene plasmid #77500 | MUSK gRNA (BRDN0001148371) | addgene partial sequence | sequence record 187883 | hU6-F
AGAAAGTAATAATTTCTTGGGTAGTTTGCAGTTTTAAAATTATGTTTTAAAATGGACTATCATATGCTTA
CCGTAACTTGAAAGTATTTCGATTTCTTGGCTTTATATATCTTGTGGAAAGGACGAAACACCGTACCCAT
TGTAGTACATGGTGTTTTAGAGCTAGAAATAGCAAGTTAAAATAAGGCTAGTCCGTTATCAACTTGAAAA
AGTGGCACCGAGTCGGTGCTTTTTTAAGCTTGGCGTAACTAGATCTTGAGACAAATGGCAGTATTCATCC
ACAATTTTAAAAGAAAAGGGGGGATTGGGGGGTACAGTGCAGGGGAAAGAATAGTAGACATAATAGCAAC
AGACATACAAACTAAAGAATTACAAAAACAAATTACAAAAATTCAAAATTTTCGGGTTTATTACAGGGAC
AGCAGAGATCCACTTTGGCGCCGGCTCGAGGGGGCCCGGGTGCAAAGATGGATAAAGTTTTAAACAGAGA
GGAATCTTTGCAGCTAATGGACCTTCTAGGTCTTGAAAGGAGTGGGAATTGGCTCCGGTGCCCGTCAGTG
GGCAGAGCGC
